Addgene plasmid #67066: pCellFree_G03 IL1B
Purpose: Standard for cell-free expression benchmarking.
Depositing lab: Kirill Alexandrov. Depositing organization: University of Queensland. Publication: Performance benchmarking of four cell-free protein expression systems. Gagoski D, Polinkovsky ME, Mureev S, Kunert A, Johnston W, Gambin Y, Alexandrov K. Biotechnol Bioeng. 2015 Aug 24. doi: 10.1002/bit.25814. PubMed 26301602.
Backbone
  Vector backbone: pCellFree_G03
  Vector type: Cell-free expression
Growth in bacteria
  Bacterial resistance: Ampicillin, 100 μg/mL
  Growth temperature: 37°C
  Growth strain: DH5alpha
  Copy number: High Copy
Gene/Insert
  Gene/Insert name: IL1B (alt name: Interleukin-1 beta)
  Species: H. sapiens (human)
  Entrez Gene: IL1B (a.k.a. IL-1, IL1-BETA, IL1F2, IL1beta)
  Promoter: T7
  Tag / fusion protein: His (N terminal on backbone); EGFP (N terminal on backbone)
  Cloning method: Gateway Cloning
  Sequencing primers: 5′ EGFP-C; 3′ T7 terminal
Terms and licenses: Academic/Nonprofit Terms; Industry Terms: Not Available to Industry
How to cite: pCellFree_G03 IL1B was a gift from Kirill Alexandrov (Addgene plasmid # 67066 ; http://n2t.net/addgene:67066 ; RRID:Addgene_67066)
