[The description below was written by a language model from this plasmid's Addgene catalogue record.]
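Description:
pCellFree_G03 IL1B is a cell-free protein expression plasmid built on the pCellFree_G03 backbone, carrying the human interleukin-1 beta (IL1B) coding sequence. It is maintained in E. coli as a high-copy plasmid under ampicillin selection. The record does not name the origin of replication, and no feature table is provided, so the finer architecture of the backbone, including any translation-enhancing leader sequences, cannot be described from the information given.

The IL1B open reading frame was introduced by Gateway recombination cloning and sits downstream of a T7 promoter, so transcription depends on T7 RNA polymerase supplied in a coupled transcription-translation reaction. The backbone contributes two N-terminal elements, a His tag and EGFP, so the product is expected to be a His-EGFP-IL1B fusion. The EGFP moiety gives a direct fluorescent readout of how much fusion protein is made and allows the product to be followed without purification, while the His tag permits capture on immobilised metal affinity resin. The sequencing primers listed, one reading out of the C-terminal end of EGFP and one from the T7 terminator region, are consistent with the insert lying between the EGFP sequence and a T7 terminator.

The stated purpose of the construct is to serve as a standard for benchmarking cell-free expression. It belongs to work comparing the performance of four cell-free protein expression systems, in which a defined, fluorescently tagged test protein such as this one allows yield and product quality to be compared across lysates.
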