>Addgene plasmid #67066 | pCellFree_G03 IL1B | addgene partial sequence | sequence record 119581 | T7term 5'-GCTAGTTATTGCTCAGCGG-3'
TACCACGCGTACCCAACACACGGACACATGCACGAACACGCATGCAGAGAGATCATACATCATCTATAGA
GAAGTACACGTAAAAGTAAGACTCGTCGTCTGCCAGCTACAACCGAGAAGGCGACGTGAAAGGAACAAGA
AAGGAGGAGGAGGGCGGCCGCTTACACCACTTTGTACAAGAAAGTTGGGTAGGAAGACACAAATTGCATG
GTGAAGTCAGTTATATCCTGGCCGCCTTTGGTCCCTCCCAGGAAGACGGGCATGTTTTCTGCTTGAGAGG
TGCTGATGTACCAGTTGGGGAACTGGGCAGACTCAAATTCCAGCTTGTTATTGATTTCTATCTTGTTGAA
GACAAATCGCTTTTCCATCTTCTTCTTTGGGTAATTTTTGGGATCTACACTCTCCAGCTGTAGAGTGGGC
TTATCATCTTTCAACACGCAGGACAGGTACAGATTCTTTTCCTTGAGGCCCAAGGCCACAGGTATTTTGT
CATTACTTTCTTCTCCTTGTACAAAGGACATGGAGAACACCACTTGTTGCTCCATATCCTGTCCCTGGAG
GTGGAGAGCTTTCAGTTCATATGGACCAGACATCACCAAGCTTTTTTGCTGTGAGTCCCGGAGCGTGCAG
TTCAGTGATCGTACAGGTGCATCGTGCACATAAGCCTCGTTATCCCATGTGTCGAAGAAGATAGGTTCTT
CTTCAAAGATGAAGGGAAAGAAGGTGCTCAGGTCATTCTCCTGGAAGGTCTGTGGGCAGGGAACCAGCAT
CTTCCTCAGCTTGTCCATGGCCACAACAACTGACGCGGCCTGCCTGAAGCCCTTGCTGTAGTGGTGGTCG
GAGATTCGTAGCTGGATGCCGCCATCCAGAGGGCAGAGGTCCAGGTCCTGGAAGGAGCACTTCATCTGTT
TAGGGCCATCAGCTTCAAAGAACAAGTCATCCTCATTGCCACTGTAATAAGCCATCATTTCACTGGCGAG
CTCAGGTACTTCTGCCATGCCAACTTTTTTTGTAAAAACT
