>Addgene plasmid #67066 | pCellFree_G03 IL1B | addgene partial sequence | sequence record 120473 | EGFP-N 5'-CGTCGCCGTCCAGCTCGACCAG-3'
GCTCCTCGCCCTTGCTTGTGCCGTGGTGATGGTGGTGATGGTGGTGACCAGAGGTGCCCATGGTTTCACT
TACGTGTTTAATGTCTTTACAGACTTTATACATTACTGTCATGGTTAAATAAAATAAAATAAAATAAAAT
AAAATAAAATAAAATAAAATAAAATAAAATAAAATAAACTTAAGATGTCCCTATAGTGAGTCGTATTAGA
CGTCAGGTGGCACTTTTCGGGGAAATGTGCGCGGAACCCCTATTTGTTTATTTTTCTAAATACATTCAAA
TATGTATCCGCTCATGAGACAATAACCCTGATAAATGCTTCAATAATATTGAAAAAGGAAGAGTATGAGT
ATTCAACATTTCCGTGTCGCCCTTATTCCCTTTTTTGCGGCATTTTGCCTTCCTGTTTTTGCTCACCCAG
AAACGCTGGTGAAAGTAAAAGATGCTGAAGATCAGTTGGGTGCACGAGTGGGTTACATCGAACTGGATCT
CAACAGCGGTAAGATCCTTGAGAGTTTTCGCCCCGAAGAACGTTTTCCAATGATGAGCACTTTTAAAGTT
CTGCTATGTGGCGCGGTATTATCCCGTATTGACGCCGGGCAAGAGCAACTCGGTCGCCGCATACACTATT
CTCAGAATGACTTGGTTGAGTACTCACCAGTCACAGAAAAGCATCTTACGGATGGCATGACAGTAAGAGA
ATTATGCAGTGCTGCCATAACCATGAGTGATAACACTGCGGCCAACTTACTTCTGACAACGATCGGAGGA
CCGAAGGAGCTAACCGCTTTTTTGCACAACATGGGGGGATCATGTAACTCGCCTTGATCGTTGGGAACCG
GAGCTGAATGAAGCCATACCAA
