>Addgene plasmid #67066 | pCellFree_G03 IL1B | addgene partial sequence | sequence record 120476 | EGFP-C 5'-CATGGTCCTGCTGGAGTTCGTG-3'
GAGCTATACAAGCTGGAGGTGCTCTTCCAGGGTCCGACAAGTTTGTACAAAAAAGTTGGCATGGCAGAAG
TACCTGAGCTCGCCAGTGAAATGATGGCTTATTACAGTGGCAATGAGGATGACTTGTTCTTTGAAGCTGA
TGGCCCTAAACAGATGAAGTGCTCCTTCCAGGACCTGGACCTCTGCCCTCTGGATGGCGGCATCCAGCTA
CGAATCTCCGACCACCACTACAGCAAGGGCTTCAGGCAGGCCGCGTCAGTTGTTGTGGCCATGGACAAGC
TGAGGAAGATGCTGGTTCCCTGCCCACAGACCTTCCAGGAGAATGACCTGAGCACCTTCTTTCCCTTCAT
CTTTGAAGAAGAACCTATCTTCTTCGACACATGGGATAACGAGGCTTATGTGCACGATGCACCTGTACGA
TCACTGAACTGCACGCTCCGGGACTCACAGCAAAAAAGCTTGGTGATGTCTGGTCCATATGAACTGAAAG
CTCTCCACCTCCAGGGACAGGATATGGAGCAACAAGTGGTGTTCTCCATGTCCTTTGTACAAGGAGAAGA
AAGTAATGACAAAATACCTGTGGCCTTGGGCCTCAAGGAAAAGAATCTGTACCTGTCCTGCGTGTTGAAA
GATGATAAGCCCACTCTACAGCTGGAGAGTGTAGATCCCAAAAATTACCCAAAGAAGAAGATGGAAAAGC
GATTTGTCTTCAACAAGATAGAAATC
